>Addgene plasmid #204431 | Interface-1 (d) | addgene full sequence | sequence record 404938 | Addgene NGS Result
TATAAGCAGAGCTGGTTTAGTGAACCGTCAGATCCGCTAGCGCTACCGATGTGGCGACTACGTCGGGCCG
CTGTGGCCTGTGAGGTCTGCCAGTCTTTAGTGAAACACAGCTCTGGAATAAAAGGAAGTTTACCACTACA
AAAACTACATCTGGTTTCACGAAGCATTTATCATTCACATCATCCTACCTTAAAGCTTCAACGACCCCAA
TTAAGGACATCCTTTCAGCAGTTCTCTTCTCTGACAAACCTTCCTTTACGTAAACTGAAATTCTCTCCAA
TTAAATATGGCTACCAGCCTCGCAGGAATTTTTGGCCAGCAAGATTAGCTACGAGACTCTTAAAACTTCG
CTATCTCATACTAGGATCGGCTGTTGGGGGTGGCTACACAGCCAAAAAGACTTTTGATCAGTGGAAAGAT
ATGATACCGGACCTTAGTGAATATAAATGGATTGTGCCTGACATTGTGTGGGAAATTGATGAGTATATCG
ATTTTGAGAAAATTAGAAAAGCCCTTCCTAATTCAGAAGACCTTGTAAAGTTAGCACCAGACTTTGACAA
GATTGTTGAAAGCCTTAGCTTATTGAAGGACTTTTTTACCTCAGGTTCTCCGGAAGAAACGGCGTTTAGA
GCAACAGATCGTGGATCTGAAAGTGACAAGCATTTTAGAAAGGTGTCAGACAAAGAGAAAATTGACCAAC
TTCAGGAAGAACTTCTGCACACTCAGTTGAAGTATCAGAGAATCTTGGAACGATTAGAAAAGGAGAACAA
AGAATTGAGAAAATTAGTATTGCAGAAAGATGACAAAGGCATTCATCATAGAAAGCTTAAGAAATCTTTG
ATTGACATGTATTCTGAAGTTCTTGATGTTCTCTCTGATTATGATGCCAGTTATAATACGCAAGATCATC
TGCCACGGGTTGTTGTGGTTGGAGATCAGAGTGCTGGAAAGACTAGTGTGTTGGAAATGATTGCCCAAGC
TCGAATATTCCCAAGAGGATCTGGGGAGATGATGACACGTTCTCCAGTTAAGGTGACTCTGAGTGAAGGT
CCTCACCATGTGGCCCTATTTAAAGATAGTTCTCGGGAGTTTGATCTTACCAAAGAAGAAGATCTTGCAG
CATTAAGACATGAAATAGAACTTCGAATGAGGAAAAATGTGAAAGAAGGCTGTACCGTTAGCCCTGAGAC
CATATCCTTAAATGTAAAAGGCCCTGGACTACAGAGGATGGTGCTTGTTGACTTACCAGGTGTGATTAAT
ACTGTGACATCAGGCATGGCTCCTGACACAAAGGAAACTATTTTCAGTATCAGCAAAGCTTACATGCAGA
ATCCTAATGCCATCATACTGTGTATTCAAGATGGATCTGTGGATGCTGAACGCAGTATTGTTACAGACTT
GGTCAGTCAAATGGACCCTCATGGAAGGAGAACCATATTCGTTTTGACCAAAGTAGACCTGGCAGAGAAA
AATGTAGCCAGTCCAAGCAGGATTCAGCAGATAATTGAAGGAAAGCTCTTCCCAATGAAAGCTTTAGGTT
ATTTTGCTGTTGTAACAGGAAAAGGGAACAGCTCTGAAAGCATTGAAGCTATAAGAGAATATGAAGAAGA
GTTTTTTCAGAATTCAAAGCTCCTAAAGACAAGCATGCTAAAGGCACACCAAGTGACTACAAGAAATTTA
AGCCTTGCAGTATCAGACTGCTTTTGGAAAATGGTACGAGAGTCTGTTGAACAACAGGCTGATAGTTTCA
AAGCAACACGTTTTAACCTTGAAACTGAATGGAAGAATAACTATCCTCGCCTGCGGGAACTTGACCGGAA
TGAACTATTTGAAAAAGCTAAAAATGAAATCCTTGATGAAGTTATCAGTCTGAGCCAGGTTACACCAAAA
CATTGGGAGGAAATCCTTCAACAATCTTTGTGGGAAAGAGTATCAACTCATGTGATTGAAAACATCTACC
TTCCAGCTGCGCAGACCATGAATTCAGGAACTTTTAACACCACAGTGGATATCAAGCTTAAACAGTGGAC
TGATAAACAACTTCCTAATAAAGCAGTAGAGGTTGCTTGGGAGACCCTACAAGCGGAATTTTCCCGCTTT
ATGACAGAACCGAAAGGGAAAGAGCATGATGACATATTTGATAAACTTAAAGAGGCCGTTAAGGAAGAAA
GTATTAAACGACACAAGTGGAATGACTTTGCGGAGGACAGCTTGAGGGTTATTCAACACAATGCTTTGGA
AGACCGATCCATATCTGATAAACAGCAATGGGATGCAGCTATTTATTTTATGGAAGAGGCTCTGCAGGCT
CGTCTCAAGGATACTGAAAATGCAATTGAAAACATGGTGGGTCCAGACTGGAAAAAGAGGTGGTTATACT
GGAAGAATCGGACCCAAGAACAGTGTGTTCACAATGAAACCAAGAATGAATTGGAGAAGATGTTGAAATG
TAATGAGGAGCACCCAGCTTATCTTGCAAGTGATGAAATAACCACAGTCCGGAAGAACCTTGAATCCCGA
GGAGTAGAAGTAGATCCAAGCTTGATTAAGGATACTTGGCATCAAGTTTATAGAAGACATTTTTTAAAAA
CAGCTCTAAACCATTGTAACCTTTGTCGAAGAGGTTTTTATTACTACCAAAGGCATTTTGTAGATTCTGA
GTTGGAATGCAATGATGTGGTCTTGTTTTGGCGTATACAGCGCATGCTTGCTATCACCGCAAATACTTTA
AGGCAACAACTTACAAATACTGAAGTTAGGCGATTAGAGAAAAATGTTAAAGAGGTATTGGAAGATTTTG
CTGAAGATGGTGAGAAGAAGATTAAATTGCTTACTGGTAAACGCGTTCAACTGGCGGAAGACCTCAAGAA
AGTTAGAGAAATTCAAGAAAAACTTGATGCTTTCATTGAAGCTCTTCATCAGGAGAAAGGGCTAGCGCTA
CCGGTCGCCACCATGGTGAGCAAGGGCGAGGAGCTGTTCACCGGGGTGGTGCCCATCCTGGTCGAGCTGG
ACGGCGACGTAAACGGCCACAAGTTCAGCGTGTCCGGCGAGGGCGAGGGCGATGCCACCTACGGCAAGCT
GACCCTGAAGTTCATCTGCACCACCGGCAAGCTGCCCGTGCCCTGGCCCACCCTCGTGACCACCCTGACC
TACGGCGTGCAGTGCTTCAGCCGCTACCCCGACCACATGAAGCAGCACGACTTCTTCAAGTCCGCCATGC
CCGAAGGCTACGTCCAGGAGCGCACCATCTTCTTCAAGGACGACGGCAACTACAAGACCCGCGCCGAGGT
GAAGTTCGAGGGCGACACCCTGGTGAACCGCATCGAGCTGAAGGGCATCGACTTCAAGGAGGACGGCAAC
ATCCTGGGGCACAAGCTGGAGTACAACTACAACAGCCACAACGTCTATATCATGGCCGACAAGCAGAAGA
ACGGCATCAAGGTGAACTTCAAGATCCGCCACAACATCGAGGACGGCAGCGTGCAGCTCGCCGACCACTA
CCAGCAGAACACCCCCATCGGCGACGGCCCCGTGCTGCTGCCCGACAACCACTACCTGAGCACCCAGTCC
AAGCTGAGCAAAGACCCCAACGAGAAGCGCGATCACATGGTCCTGCTGGAGTTCGTGACCGCCGCCGGGA
TCACTCTCGGCATGGACGAGCTGTACAAGTAAAGCGGCCGCGACTCTAGATCATAATCAGCCATACCACA
TTTGTAGAGGTTTTACTTGCTTTAAAAAACCTCCCACACCTCCCCCTGAACCTGAAACATAAAATGAATG
CAATTGTTGTTGTTAACTTGTTTATTGCAGCTTATAATGGTTACAAATAAAGCAATAGCATCACAAATTT
CACAAATAAAGCATTTTTTTCACTGCATTCTAGTTGTGGTTTGTCCAAACTCATCAATGTATCTTAAGGC
GTAAATTGTAAGCGTTAATATTTTGTTAAAATTCGCGTTAAATTTTTGTTAAATCAGCTCATTTTTTAAC
CAATAGGCCGAAATCGGCAAAATCCCTTATAAATCAAAAGAATAGACCGAGATAGGGT
[37 nt withheld, positions 4049-4085]
AAAGAACGTGGACTCCAACGTCAAAGG
[49 nt withheld, positions 4113-4161]
T
[91 nt withheld, positions 4163-4253]
G
[124 nt withheld, positions 4255-4378]
CAGGTGGCACTTTTCGGGGAAATGTGCGCGGAACCCCTATTTGTTTATTTTTCTAAATACATTCAAATAT
GTATCCGCTCATGAGACAATAACCCTGATAAATGCTTCAATAATATTGAAAAAGGAAGAGTCCTGAGGCG
GAAAGAACCAGCTGTGGAATGTGTGTCAGTTAGGGTGTGGAAAGTCCCCAGGCTCCCCAGCAGGCAGAAG
TATGCAAAGCATGCATCTCAATTAGTCAGCAACCAGGTGTGGAAAGTCCCCAGGCTCCCCAGCAGGCAGA
AGTATGCAAAGCATGCATCTCAATTAGTCAGCAACCATAGTCCCGCCCCTAACTCCGCCCATCCCGCCCC
TAACTCCGCCCAGTTCCGCCCATTCTCCGCCCCATGGCTGACTAATTTTTTTTATTTATGCAGAGGCCGA
GGCCGCCTCGGCCTCTGAGCTATTCCAGAAGTAGTGAGGAGGCTTTTTTGGAGGCCTAGGCTTTTGCAAA
GATCGATCAAGAGACAGGATGAGGATCGTTTCGCATGATTGAACAAGATGGATTGCACGCAGGTTCTCCG
GCCGCTTGGGTGGAGAGGCTATTCGGCTATGACTGGGCACAACAGACAATCGGCTGCTCTGATGCCGCCG
TGTTCCGGCTGTCAGCGCAGGGGCGCCCGGTTCTTTTTGTCAAGACCGACCTGTCCGGTGCCCTGAATGA
ACTGCAAGACGAGGCAGCGCGGCTATCGTGGCTGGCCACGACGGGCGTTCCTTGCGCAGCTGTGCTCGAC
GTTGTCACTGAAGCGGGAAGGGACTGGCTGCTATTGGGCGAAGTGCCGGGGCAGGATCTCCTGTCATCTC
ACCTTGCTCCTGCCGAGAAAGTATCCATCATGGCTGATGCAATGCGGCGGCTGCATACGCTTGATCCGGC
TACCTGCCCATTCGACCACCAAGCGAAACATCGCATCGAGCGAGCACGTACTCGGATGGAAGCCGGTCTT
GTCGATCAGGATGATCTGGACGAAGAGCATCAGGGGCTCGCGCCAGCCGAACTGTTCGCCAGGCTCAAGG
CGAGCATGCCCGACGGCGAGGATCTCGTCGTGACCCATGGCGATGCCTGCTTGCCGAATATCATGGTGGA
AAATGGCCGCTTTTCTGGATTCATCGACTGTGGCCGGCTGGGTGTGGCGGACCGCTATCAGGACATAGCG
TTGGCTACCCGTGATATTGCTGAAGAGCTTGGCGGCGAATGGGCTGACCGCTTCCTCGTGCTTTACGGTA
TCGCCGCTCCCGATTCGCAGCGCATCGCCTTCTATCGCCTTCTTGACGAGTTCTTCTGAGCGGGACTCTG
GGGTTCGAAATGACCGACCAAGCGACGCCCAACCTGCCATCACGAGATTTCGATTCCACCGCCGCCTTCT
ATGAAAGGTTGGGCTTCGGAATCGTTTTCCGGGACGCCGGCTGGATGATCCTCCAGCGCGGGGATCTCAT
GCTGGAGTTCTTCGCCCACCCTAGGGGGAGGCTAACTGAAACACGGAAGGAGACAATACCGGAAGGAACC
CGCGCTATGACGGCAATAAAAAGACAGAATAAAACGCACGGTGTTGGGTCGTTTGTTCATAAACGCGGGG
TTCGGTCCCAGGGCTGGCACTCTGTCGATACCCCACCGAGACCCCATTGGGGCCAATACGCCCGCGTTTC
TTCCTTTTCCCCACCCCACCCCCCAAGTTCGGGTGAAGGCCCAGGGCTCGCAGCCAACGTCGGGGCGGCA
GGCCCTGCCATAGCCTCAGGTTACTCATATATACTTTAGATTGATTTAAAACTTCATTTTTAATTTAAAA
GGATCTAGGTGAAGATCCTTTTTGATAATCTCATGACCAAAATCCCTTAACGTGAGTTTTCGTTCCACTG
AGCGTCAGACCCCGTAGAAAAGATCAAAGGATCTTCTTGAGATCCTTTTTTTCTGCGCGTAATCTGCTGC
TTGCAAACAAAAAAACCACCGCTACCAGCGGTGGTTTGTTTGCCGGATCAAGAGCTACCAACTCTTTTTC
CGAAGGTAACTGGCTTCAGCAGAGCGCAGATACCAAATACTGTTCTTCTAGTGTAGCCGTAGTTAGGCCA
CCACTTCAAGAACTCTGTAGCACCGCCTACATACCTCGCTCTGCTAATCCTGTTACCAGTGGCTGCTGCC
AGTGGCGATAAGTCGTGTCTTACCGGGTTGGACTCAAGACGATAGTTACCGGATAAGGCGCAGCGGTCGG
GCTGAACGGGGGGTTCGTGCACACAGCCCAGCTTGGAGCGAACGACCTACACCGAACTGAGATACCTACA
GCGTGAGCTATGAGAAAGCGCCACGCTTCCCGAAGGGAGAAAGGCGGACAGGTATCCGGTAAGCGGCAGG
GTCGGAACAGGAGAGCGCACGAGGGAGCTTCCAGGGGGAAACGCCTGGTATCTTTATAGTCCTGTCGGGT
TTCGCCACCTCTGACTTGAGCGTCGATTTTTGTGATGCTCGTCAGGGGGGCGGAGCCTATGGAAAAACGC
CAGCAACGCGGCCTTTTTACGGTTCCTGGCCTTTTGCTGGCCTTTTGCTCACATGTTCTTTCCTGCGTTA
TCCCCTGATTCTGTGGATAACCGTATTACCGCCATGCATTAGTTATTAATAGTAATCAATTACGGGGTCA
TTAGTTCATAGCCCATATATGGAGTTCCGCGTTACATAACTTACGGTAAATGGCCCGCCTGGCTGACCGC
CCAACGACCCCCGCCCATTGACGTCAATAATGACGTATGTTCCCATAGTAACGCCAATAGGGACTTTCCA
TTGACGTCAATGGGTGGAGTATTTACGGTAAACTGCCCACTTGGCAGTACATCAAGTGTATCATATGCCA
AGTACGCCCCCTATTGACGTCAATGACGGTAAATGGCCCGCCTGGCATTATGCCCAGTACATGACCTTAT
GGGACTTTCCTACTTGGCAGTACATCTACGTATTAGTCATCGCTATTACCATGGTGATGCGGTTTTGGCA
GTACATCAATGGGCGTGGATAGCGGTTTGACTCACGGGGATTTCCAAGTCTCCACCCCATTGACGTCAAT
GGGAGTTTGTTTTGGCACCAAAATCAACGGGACTTTCCAAAATGTCGTAACAACTCCGCCCCATTGACGC
AAATGGGCGGTAGGCGTGTACGGTGGGAGGTCTA
Features (pLannotate 1.2.2; 14 found; start..end, strand, type, name):
     49..2928    +  CDS            OPA1: OPA1_HUMAN - Also known as KIAA0567. Experimental evidence at protein level: Swiss-Prot protein existence level 1. Isoforms that contain the alternative exon 4b (present in isoform 4 and isoform 5) are required for mitochondrial genome maintenance, possibly by anchoring the mitochondrial nucleoids to the inner mitochondrial membrane. From Homo sapiens (Human).
   2953..3672    +  CDS            mEGFP: enhanced GFP with monomerizing A206K mutation (Zacharias et al., 2002) mammalian codon-optimized
   3689..3772    +  CDS            large T antigen (fragment): large T antigen from SV40 (simian virus 40)
   3795..3916    +  polyA_signal   SV40 poly(A) signal: SV40 polyadenylation signal
   3950..4378    -  rep_origin     f1 ori (sequence partly withheld): f1 bacteriophage origin of replication; arrow indicates direction of (+) strand synthesis
   4405..4509    +  promoter       AmpR promoter: bla
   4511..4868    +  promoter       SV40 promoter: SV40 enhancer and early promoter
   4903..5697    +  CDS            NeoR/KanR: aminoglycoside phosphotransferase from Tn5; aph(3')-II (or nptII); confers resistance to neomycin, kanamycin, and G418 (Geneticin®)
   5718..5870    +  CDS            ble (fragment): BLE_KLEPN - Experimental evidence at protein level: Swiss-Prot protein existence level 1. Binding protein with a strong affinity to the bleomycin family of antibiotics. Binds to CL990; an antimitotic-antibiotic compound. From Klebsiella pneumoniae.
   5929..5976    +  polyA_signal   HSV TK poly(A) signal: herpes simplex virus thymidine kinase polyadenylation signal (Cole and Stacy, 1985)
   6067..6083    -  polyA_signal   bGH poly(A) signal (fragment): bovine growth hormone polyadenylation signal
   6305..6893    +  rep_origin     ori: high-copy-number ColE1/pMB1/pBR322/pUC origin of replication
   7068..7371    +  enhancer       CMV enhancer: human cytomegalovirus immediate early enhancer
   7372..13      +  promoter       CMV promoter (across the origin): human cytomegalovirus (CMV) immediate early promoter
