[The description below was written by a language model from this plasmid's Addgene catalogue record and pLannotate feature annotations shown in this document.]
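Description:
Interface-1 (d) is a mammalian expression plasmid built on the Clontech pEGFP-N1 backbone that encodes a GFP-tagged point mutant (E679A) of human OPA1 isoform 1, the dynamin-related GTPase of the mitochondrial inner membrane. The 7.5 kb plasmid replicates in E. coli from a high-copy ColE1/pUC-type origin and also carries an f1 phage origin. A single Tn5 NeoR/KanR (aminoglycoside phosphotransferase) gene serves for both hosts. The bacterial bla promoter drives it for kanamycin selection in bacteria, and the SV40 enhancer/early promoter drives it for G418 selection in mammalian cells. The cassette ends in the HSV TK polyadenylation signal. Short annotated fragments (ble, bGH poly(A), SV40 large T antigen) appear to be backbone remnants rather than functional elements.

The expression cassette uses the human CMV immediate-early enhancer and promoter, which span the sequence origin, to transcribe the OPA1 coding sequence followed by the fluorescent protein and the SV40 poly(A) signal. The catalogue entry lists the tag as EGFP, "N terminal on backbone". In the sequenced record, however, the fluorescent protein lies directly downstream of OPA1, as expected for an N1-type vector, so the fusion appears to be OPA1 with a C-terminal tag. This placement would leave the OPA1 N-terminus, which carries its mitochondrial targeting information, unobstructed. The annotation also identifies the reporter as mEGFP, the monomerizing A206K variant, rather than standard EGFP.

The plasmid name and the associated study of OPA1 helical assemblies suggest that E679A is meant to disrupt an assembly interface of the protein, though the record does not spell out the mutation's effect. The construct is suited to expressing the mutant in cultured mammalian cells and imaging its localization, and potentially its effects on mitochondria, by fluorescence.
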