Addgene plasmid #204431: Interface-1 (d)
Purpose: Mammalian expression plasmid of GFP-tagged hOpa1 isoform 1 mutant protein.
Depositing lab: Keir Neuman. Depositing organization: National Heart, Lung, and Blood Institute (NHLBI). Publication: OPA1 helical structures give perspective to mitochondrial dysfunction. Nyenhuis SB, Wu X, Strub MP, Yim YI, Stanton AE, Baena V, Syed ZA, Canagarajah B, Hammer JA, Hinshaw JE. Nature. 2023 Aug 23. doi: 10.1038/s41586-023-06462-1. PubMed 37612506.
Backbone
  Vector backbone: pEGFP-N1
  Backbone manufacturer: Clontech
  Vector type: Mammalian Expression
  Selectable markers: Neomycin (select with G418)
Growth in bacteria
  Bacterial resistance: Kanamycin, 50 μg/mL
  Growth temperature: 37°C
  Growth strain: DH5alpha
  Copy number: High Copy
Gene/Insert
  Gene/Insert name: hOpa1 isoform 1
  Species: H. sapiens (human)
  Mutation: E679A
  Entrez Gene: OPA1 (a.k.a. BERHS, MGM1, MTDPS14, NPG, NTG, largeG)
  Promoter: CMV
  Tag / fusion protein: EGFP (N terminal on backbone)
  Cloning method: Unknown
  Sequencing primers: 5′ CNV-F; 3′ SV40-pArev
Terms and licenses: Academic/Nonprofit Terms; Industry Terms: Not Available to Industry
How to cite: Interface-1 (d) was a gift from Keir Neuman (Addgene plasmid # 204431 ; http://n2t.net/addgene:204431 ; RRID:Addgene_204431)
